Addgene plasmid #164668: pBI-CMV1-mir125-CMV2-mir1
Purpose: Express miR-125a and miR-1-1 in mammalian cells
Depositing lab: David Bartel. Depositing organization: Whitehead Institute for Biomedical Research. Publication: MicroRNA Clustering Assists Processing of Suboptimal MicroRNA Hairpins through the Action of the ERH Protein. Fang W, Bartel DP. Mol Cell. 2020 Apr 16;78(2):289-302.e6. doi: 10.1016/j.molcel.2020.01.026. PubMed 32302541.
Backbone
  Vector backbone: pBI-CMV1
  Backbone manufacturer: Clontech
  Backbone size w/o insert (bp): 3114
  Vector type: Mammalian Expression
Growth in bacteria
  Bacterial resistance: Ampicillin, 100 μg/mL
  Growth temperature: 37°C
  Growth strain: NEB Stable
  Copy number: Low Copy
Gene/Insert 1
  Gene/Insert name: miR-125a
  Species: H. sapiens (human)
  Insert size (bp): 284
  Entrez Gene: MIR125A (a.k.a. MIRN125A, miRNA125A, mir-125a)
  Promoter: CMV
  Cloning method: Restriction Enzyme; 5′ cloning site NotI (not destroyed); 3′ cloning site HindIII (not destroyed)
  Sequencing primers: 5′ CAATGGGAGTTTGTTTTGGC
Gene/Insert 2
  Gene/Insert name: miR-1-1
  Species: H. sapiens (human)
  Insert size (bp): 198
  Entrez Gene: MIR1-1 (a.k.a. MIRN1-1, hsa-mir-1-1, miRNA1-1, mir-1-1)
  Promoter: CMV
  Cloning method: Restriction Enzyme; 5′ cloning site BglII (not destroyed); 3′ cloning site PstI (not destroyed)
  Sequencing primers: 5′ TGGGCTATGAACTAATGACC
Terms and licenses: Academic/Nonprofit Terms; Industry Terms: Not Available to Industry
How to cite: pBI-CMV1-mir125-CMV2-mir1 was a gift from David Bartel (Addgene plasmid # 164668 ; http://n2t.net/addgene:164668 ; RRID:Addgene_164668)
