[The description below was written by a language model from this plasmid's Addgene catalogue record and pLannotate feature annotations shown in this document.]
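Description:
pBI-CMV1-mir125-CMV2-mir1 is a mammalian expression plasmid built on the Clontech pBI-CMV1 bidirectional backbone, designed to express two human microRNA precursors, miR-125a and miR-1-1, from separate transcription units in the same transfected cell. It is propagated in E. coli through a ColE1/pUC-type origin and selected with ampicillin via the β-lactamase gene and its own promoter. The feature annotation describes the origin as a high-copy type, whereas the catalogue entry lists the plasmid as low copy. No mammalian selection marker is annotated, so the plasmid appears suited to transient transfection.

The payload is organised around a shared CMV immediate early enhancer that drives two divergent promoters. On one side, the CMV promoter transcribes a 284 bp fragment carrying the miR-125a hairpin, cloned between NotI and HindIII. The annotation software labels this hairpin as a lin-4 family precursor, which is consistent because miR-125 is the vertebrate homologue of lin-4. On the opposite strand, a minimal CMV promoter drives a 198 bp fragment containing the miR-1-1 hairpin, cloned between BglII and PstI. Each unit ends in its own SV40 polyadenylation signal. The short "large T antigen" fragments flagged next to these signals are most likely remnants of the SV40 terminator region rather than functional coding sequence.

Because the two hairpins are produced on independent primary transcripts rather than one clustered transcript, the construct allows co-expression of both miRNAs. The associated study concerns how clustering assists processing of suboptimal hairpins, though the record does not state this plasmid's exact experimental role.
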