Features (pLannotate 1.2.2; 13 found; start..end, strand, type, name):
      1..304     +  enhancer       CMV enhancer: human cytomegalovirus immediate early enhancer
    305..508     +  promoter       CMV promoter: human cytomegalovirus (CMV) immediate early promoter
    680..748     +  ncRNA          lin-4: Accession: RF00052 - lin-4 microRNA precursor
    883..966     +  CDS            large T antigen (fragment): large T antigen from SV40 (simian virus 40)
    989..1070    +  polyA_signal   SV40 poly(A) signal: SV40 polyadenylation signal
   1252..1840    -  rep_origin     ori: high-copy-number ColE1/pMB1/pBR322/pUC origin of replication
   2011..2871    -  CDS            AmpR: β-lactamase; bla; confers resistance to ampicillin, carbenicillin, and related antibiotics
   2872..2976    -  promoter       AmpR promoter: bla
   3009..3090    -  polyA_signal   SV40 poly(A) signal: SV40 polyadenylation signal
   3113..3196    -  CDS            large T antigen (fragment): large T antigen from SV40 (simian virus 40)
   3272..3348    -  ncRNA          mir-1: Accession: RF00103 - mir-1 microRNA precursor family
   3472..3506    -  promoter       minimal CMV promoter (fragment): human cytomegalovirus (CMV) immediate early promoter
   3524..3583    +  enhancer       CMV enhancer (fragment): human cytomegalovirus immediate early enhancer
>Addgene plasmid #164668 | pBI-CMV1-mir125-CMV2-mir1 | addgene full sequence | sequence record 327552 | Addgene NGS Result
CGTTACATAACTTACGGTAAATGGCCCGCCTGGCTGACCGCCCAACGACCCCCGCCCATTGACGTCAATA
ATGACGTATGTTCCCATAGTAACGCCAATAGGGACTTTCCATTGACGTCAATGGGTGGAGTATTTACGGT
AAACTGCCCACTTGGCAGTACATCAAGTGTATCATATGCCAAGTACGCCCCCTATTGACGTCAATGACGG
TAAATGGCCCGCCTGGCATTATGCCCAGTACATGACCTTATGGGACTTTCCTACTTGGCAGTACATCTAC
GTATTAGTCATCGCTATTACCATGGTGATGCGGTTTTGGCAGTACATCAATGGGCGTGGATAGCGGTTTG
ACTCACGGGGATTTCCAAGTCTCCACCCCATTGACGTCAATGGGAGTTTGTTTTGGCACCAAAATCAACG
GGACTTTCCAAAATGTCGTAACAACTCCGCCCCATTGACGCAAATGGGCGGTAGGCGTGTACGGTGGGAG
GTCTATATAAGCAGAGCTGGTTTAGTGAACCGTCAGATCCGCTAGGGATCCTCTAGTCAGCTGACGCGTG
CTAGCGCGGCCGCCGTTTTTGGTCTTTCTGTCTCTGGCTCTCAGAATGTCTCTGTGCCTATCTCCATCTC
TGACCCCCACCCCAGGGTCTACCGGGCCACCGCACACCATGTTGCCAGTCTCTAGGTCCCTGAGACCCTT
TAACCTGTGAGGACATCCAGGGTCACAGGTGAGGTTCTTGGGAGCCTGGCGTCTGGCCCAACCACACACC
TGGGGAATTGCTGGCCTGACTTCTGACCCCTGACTCCTCATACCCTTCCTCCAGAGCATGACATTTGACC
ACCAACTGAAACCTGACAAGCTTGTCGACGATATCTCCAGAGGATCATAATCAGCCATACCACATTTGTA
GAGGTTTTACTTGCTTTAAAAAACCTCCCACACCTCCCCCTGAACCTGAAACATAAAATGAATGCAATTG
TTGTTGTTAACTTGTTTATTGCAGCTTATAATGGTTACAAATAAAGCAATAGCATCACAAATTTCACAAA
TAAAGCATTTTTTTCACTGCCCCGAGCTTCCTCGCTCACTGACTCGCTGCGCTCGGTCGTTCGGCTGCGG
CGAGCGGTATCAGCTCACTCAAAGGCGGTAATACGGTTATCCACAGAATCAGGGGATAACGCAGGAAAGA
ACATGTGAGCAAAAGGCCAGCAAAAGGCCAGGAACCGTAAAAAGGCCGCGTTGCTGGCGTTTTTCCATAG
GCTCCGCCCCCCTGACGAGCATCACAAAAATCGACGCTCAAGTCAGAGGTGGCGAAACCCGACAGGACTA
TAAAGATACCAGGCGTTTCCCCCTGGAAGCTCCCTCGTGCGCTCTCCTGTTCCGACCCTGCCGCTTACCG
GATACCTGTCCGCCTTTCTCCCTTCGGGAAGCGTGGCGCTTTCTCATAGCTCACGCTGTAGGTATCTCAG
TTCGGTGTAGGTCGTTCGCTCCAAGCTGGGCTGTGTGCACGAACCCCCCGTTCAGCCCGACCGCTGCGCC
TTATCCGGTAACTATCGTCTTGAGTCCAACCCGGTAAGACACGACTTATCGCCACTGGCAGCAGCCACTG
GTAACAGGATTAGCAGAGCGAGGTATGTAGGCGGTGCTACAGAGTTCTTGAAGTGGTGGCCTAACTACGG
CTACACTAGAAGAACAGTATTTGGTATCTGCGCTCTGCTGAAGCCAGTTACCTTCGGAAAAAGAGTTGGT
AGCTCTTGATCCGGCAAACAAACCACCGCTGGTAGCGGTGGTTTTTTTGTTTGCAAGCAGCAGATTACGC
GCAGAAAAAAAGGATCTCAAGAAGATCCTTTGATCTTTTCTACGGGGTCTGACGCTCAGTGGAACGAAAA
CTCACGTTAAGGGATTTTGGTCATGAGATTATCAAAAAGGATCTTCACCTAGATCCTTTTAAATTAAAAA
TGAAGTTTTAAATCAATCTAAAGTATATATGAGTAAACTTGGTCTGACAGTTACCAATGCTTAATCAGTG
AGGCACCTATCTCAGCGATCTGTCTATTTCGTTCATCCATAGTTGCCTGACTCCCCGTCGTGTAGATAAC
TACGATACGGGAGGGCTTACCATCTGGCCCCAGTGCTGCAATGATACCGCGAGACCCACGCTCACCGGCT
CCAGATTTATCAGCAATAAACCAGCCAGCCGGAAGGGCCGAGCGCAGAAGTGGTCCTGCAACTTTATCCG
CCTCCATCCAGTCTATTAATTGTTGCCGGGAAGCTAGAGTAAGTAGTTCGCCAGTTAATAGTTTGCGCAA
CGTTGTTGCCATTGCTACAGGCATCGTGGTGTCACGCTCGTCGTTTGGTATGGCTTCATTCAGCTCCGGT
TCCCAACGATCAAGGCGAGTTACATGATCCCCCATGTTGTGCAAAAAAGCGGTTAGCTCCTTCGGTCCTC
CGATCGTTGTCAGAAGTAAGTTGGCCGCAGTGTTATCACTCATGGTTATGGCAGCACTGCATAATTCTCT
TACTGTCATGCCATCCGTAAGATGCTTTTCTGTGACTGGTGAGTACTCAACCAAGTCATTCTGAGAATAG
TGTATGCGGCGACCGAGTTGCTCTTGCCCGGCGTCAACACGGGATAATACCGCGCCACATAGCAGAACTT
TAAAAGTGCTCATCATTGGAAAACGTTCTTCGGGGCGAAAACTCTCAAGGATCTTACCGCTGTTGAGATC
CAGTTCGATGTAACCCACTCGTGCACCCAACTGATCTTCAGCATCTTTTACTTTCACCAGCGTTTCTGGG
TGAGCAAAAACAGGAAGGCAAAATGCCGCAAAAAAGGGAATAAGGGCGACACGGAAATGTTGAATACTCA
TACTCTTCCTTTTTCAATATTATTGAAGCATTTATCAGGGTTATTGTCTCATGAGCGGATACATATTTGA
ATGTATTTAGAAAAATAAACAAATAGGGGTTCCGCGCACATTTCCCCGAAAAGTGCCACCTGACGTCGGC
AGTGAAAAAAATGCTTTATTTGTGAAATTTGTGATGCTATTGCTTTATTTGTAACCATTATAAGCTGCAA
TAAACAAGTTAACAACAACAATTGCATTCATTTTATGTTTCAGGTTCAGGGGGAGGTGTGGGAGGTTTTT
TAAAGCAAGTAAAACCTCTACAAATGTGGTATGGCTGATTATGATCCTCTAGACTGCAGGGCTGTCGGCC
GCGGCGGCCCCCGTGGTGTGGAGTGCCCCTCAGTGCGGCGAGAGAGGTCCCGGCCTGAGATACATACTTC
TTTACATTCCATAGCTTAGCAGGTCCATATGGGCATATAAAGAAGTATGTTTCCCAAGCAGGCAGTCTGC
ATGCAGTTCCAAGACCCCGGGACGCCGCCCCGGTAGAAGCTGACCCCAGATCTGGGCCCCCGCGGCATAT
GACCGGTGAATTCTCCAGGCGATCTGACGGTTCACTAAACGAGCTCTGCTTATATAGGCCTCCCACCGTA
CACGCCACCTCGACATACTCGAGTAGTTATTAATAGTAATCAATTACGGGGTCATTAGTTCATAGCCCAT
ATATGGAGTTCCG
