>Addgene plasmid #164668 | pBI-CMV1-mir125-CMV2-mir1 | depositor partial sequence | sequence record 319807 | CAATGGGAGTTTGTTTTGGC
TCCGCCCCATTGACGCAAATGGGCGGTAGGCGTGTACGGTGGGAGGNCTATATAAGCAGAGCTGGTTTAG
TGAACCGTCAGATCCGCTAGGGATCCTCTAGTCAGCTGACGCGTGCTAGCGCGGCCGCCGTTTTTGGTCT
TTCTGTCTCTGGCTCTCAGAATGTCTCTGTGCCTATCTCCATCTCTGACCCCCACCCCAGGGTCTACCGG
GCCACCGCACACCATGTTGCCAGTCTCTAGGTCCCTGAGACCCTTTAACCTGTGAGGACATCCAGGGTCA
CAGGTGAGGTTCTTGGGAGCCTGGCGTCTGGCCCAACCACACACCTGGGGAATTGCTGGCCTGACTTCTG
ACCCCTGACTCCTCATACCCTTCCTCCAGAGCATGACATTTGACCACCAACTGAAACCTGACAAGCTTGT
CGACGATATCTCCAGAGGATCATAATCAGCCATACCACATTTGTAGAGGTTTTACTTGCTTTAAAAAACC
TCCCACACCTCCCCCTGAACCTGAAACATAAAATGAATGCAATTGTTGTTGTTAACTTGTTTATTGCAGC
TTATAATGGTTACAAATAAAGCAATAGCATCACAAATTTCACAAATAAAGCATTTTTTTCACTGCCCCGA
GCTTCCTCGCTCACTGACTCGCTGCGCTCGGTCGTTCGGCTGCGGCGAGCGGTATCAGCTCACTCAAAGG
CGGTAATACGGTTATCCACAGAATCAGGGGATAACGCAGGAAAGAACATGTGAGCAAA
